Addgene plasmid #193557: mTurquoise2-ShadowY
Purpose: Expresses mTurquoise2-ShadowY in mammalian cells.
Depositing lab: Justin Taraska. Depositing organization: National Heart, Lung, and Blood Institute (NHLBI). Publication: A conformational switch in clathrin light chain regulates lattice structure and endocytosis at the plasma membrane of mammalian cells. Obashi K, Sochacki KA, Strub MP, Taraska JW. Nat Commun. 2023 Feb 9;14(1):732. doi: 10.1038/s41467-023-36304-7. PubMed 36759616.
Backbone
  Vector backbone: pEGFP-C1
  Backbone manufacturer: Clontech
  Total vector size (bp): 5340
  Vector type: Mammalian Expression
Growth in bacteria
  Bacterial resistance: Kanamycin, 50 μg/mL
  Growth temperature: 37°C
  Growth strain: DH5alpha
  Copy number: Unknown
Gene/Insert
  Gene/Insert name: mTurquoise2-ShadowY
  Insert size (bp): 1404
  Promoter: CMV
  Cloning method: Gibson Cloning
  Sequencing primers: 5′ CMV-F; 3′ SV40-pArev
Resource information
  A portion of this plasmid was derived from a plasmid made by: Addgene #54842 and #104621
Terms and licenses: Academic/Nonprofit Terms; Industry Terms: Not Available to Industry
Depositor comments: Please visit https://doi.org/10.1101/2022.03.21.485138 for bioRxiv preprint.
How to cite: mTurquoise2-ShadowY was a gift from Justin Taraska (Addgene plasmid # 193557 ; http://n2t.net/addgene:193557 ; RRID:Addgene_193557)
