[The description below was written by a language model from this plasmid's Addgene catalogue record and pLannotate feature annotations shown in this document.]
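Description:
mTurquoise2-ShadowY is a 5,340 bp mammalian expression plasmid built on the Clontech pEGFP-C1 backbone, in which the original fluorescent protein coding region has been replaced by a tandem fusion of two fluorescent-protein-derived domains assembled by Gibson cloning. The roughly 1.4 kb insert is driven by the human cytomegalovirus immediate-early enhancer and promoter and terminated by the SV40 polyadenylation signal. The first half of the open reading frame is mTurquoise2, a bright, rapidly maturing monomeric cyan fluorescent protein derived from Aequorea victoria. The second half is ShadowY; the automated annotation labels this region as mEYFP, which is consistent with ShadowY being a yellow fluorescent protein derivative, generally known as a dim, essentially non-emitting chromoprotein that acts as a dark acceptor. The two annotated coding features abut directly (they overlap by a few bases), indicating a direct head-to-tail fusion with little or no linker.

The rest of the plasmid is standard for this backbone. A high-copy ColE1/pUC-type origin supports replication in E. coli, and an f1 origin is also present. A single Tn5 aminoglycoside phosphotransferase gene (NeoR/KanR) sits behind both a bacterial promoter and the SV40 enhancer/early promoter, with the HSV TK polyadenylation signal downstream, so it gives kanamycin selection in bacteria and G418 selection in mammalian cells. Short annotated fragments of SV40 large T antigen, ble and the bGH poly(A) signal appear to be backbone remnants rather than functional elements.

The record states only that the plasmid expresses the fusion in mammalian cells. A covalently linked cyan donor and dark acceptor of this kind would typically serve as a positive control or calibration standard for FRET, particularly fluorescence-lifetime measurements, which fits the associated study of clathrin light chain conformation, though this use is not stated explicitly.
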