Features (pLannotate 1.2.2; 14 found; start..end, strand, type, name):
     67..370     +  enhancer       CMV enhancer: human cytomegalovirus immediate early enhancer
    371..574     +  promoter       CMV promoter: human cytomegalovirus (CMV) immediate early promoter
    619..1332    +  CDS            mTurquoise2: mTurquoise2 is a basic (constitutively fluorescent) cyan fluorescent protein published in 2012, derived from Aequorea victoria. It is reported to be a rapidly-maturing monomer with very low acid sensitivity.
   1321..2025    +  CDS            mEYFP: enhanced YFP with monomerizing A206K mutation (Zacharias et al., 2002) mammalian codon-optimized
   2027..2111    +  CDS            large T antigen (fragment): large T antigen from SV40 (simian virus 40)
   2134..2255    +  polyA_signal   SV40 poly(A) signal: SV40 polyadenylation signal
   2289..2717    -  rep_origin     f1 ori (sequence partly withheld): f1 bacteriophage origin of replication; arrow indicates direction of (+) strand synthesis
   2744..2848    +  promoter       AmpR promoter: bla
   2850..3207    +  promoter       SV40 promoter: SV40 enhancer and early promoter
   3242..4036    +  CDS            NeoR/KanR: aminoglycoside phosphotransferase from Tn5; aph(3')-II (or nptII); confers resistance to neomycin, kanamycin, and G418 (Geneticin®)
   4057..4209    +  CDS            ble (fragment): BLE_KLEPN - Experimental evidence at protein level: Swiss-Prot protein existence level 1. Binding protein with a strong affinity to the bleomycin family of antibiotics. Binds to CL990; an antimitotic-antibiotic compound. From Klebsiella pneumoniae.
   4268..4315    +  polyA_signal   HSV TK poly(A) signal: herpes simplex virus thymidine kinase polyadenylation signal (Cole and Stacy, 1985)
   4406..4422    -  polyA_signal   bGH poly(A) signal (fragment): bovine growth hormone polyadenylation signal
   4644..5232    +  rep_origin     ori: high-copy-number ColE1/pMB1/pBR322/pUC origin of replication
>Addgene plasmid #193557 | mTurquoise2-ShadowY | addgene full sequence | sequence record 380071 | Addgene NGS Result
ATGCATTAGTTATTAATAGTAATCAATTACGGGGTCATTAGTTCATAGCCCATATATGGAGTTCCGCGTT
ACATAACTTACGGTAAATGGCCCGCCTGGCTGACCGCCCAACGACCCCCGCCCATTGACGTCAATAATGA
CGTATGTTCCCATAGTAACGCCAATAGGGACTTTCCATTGACGTCAATGGGTGGAGTATTTACGGTAAAC
TGCCCACTTGGCAGTACATCAAGTGTATCATATGCCAAGTACGCCCCCTATTGACGTCAATGACGGTAAA
TGGCCCGCCTGGCATTATGCCCAGTACATGACCTTATGGGACTTTCCTACTTGGCAGTACATCTACGTAT
TAGTCATCGCTATTACCATGGTGATGCGGTTTTGGCAGTACATCAATGGGCGTGGATAGCGGTTTGACTC
ACGGGGATTTCCAAGTCTCCACCCCATTGACGTCAATGGGAGTTTGTTTTGGCACCAAAATCAACGGGAC
TTTCCAAAATGTCGTAACAACTCCGCCCCATTGACGCAAATGGGCGGTAGGCGTGTACGGTGGGAGGTCT
ATATAAGCAGAGCTGGTTTAGTGAACCGTCAGATCCGCTAGCGCTACCGGTCGCCACCATGGTGAGCAAG
GGCGAGGAGCTGTTCACCGGGGTGGTGCCCATCCTGGTCGAGCTGGACGGCGACGTAAACGGCCACAAGT
TCAGCGTGTCCGGCGAGGGCGAGGGCGATGCCACCTACGGCAAGCTGACCCTGAAGTTCATCTGCACCAC
CGGCAAGCTGCCCGTGCCCTGGCCCACCCTCGTGACCACCCTGTCCTGGGGCGTGCAGTGCTTCGCCCGC
TACCCCGACCACATGAAGCAGCACGACTTCTTCAAGTCCGCCATGCCCGAAGGCTACGTCCAGGAGCGCA
CCATCTTCTTCAAGGACGACGGCAACTACAAGACCCGCGCCGAGGTGAAGTTCGAGGGCGACACCCTGGT
GAACCGCATCGAGCTGAAGGGCATCGACTTCAAGGAGGACGGCAACATCCTGGGGCACAAGCTGGAGTAC
AACTACTTCAGCGACAACGTCTATATCACCGCCGACAAGCAGAAGAACGGCATCAAGGCCAACTTCAAGA
TCCGCCACAACATCGAGGACGGCGGCGTGCAGCTCGCCGACCACTACCAGCAGAACACCCCCATCGGCGA
CGGCCCCGTGCTGCTGCCCGACAACCACTACCTGAGCACCCAGTCCAAGCTGAGCAAAGACCCCAACGAG
AAGCGCGATCACATGGTCCTGCTGGAGTTCGTGACCGCCGCCGGCGGATCCGGAGGGTCTGAGGAGCTGT
TCACCGGGGTGGTGCCCATCCTGGTCGAGCTGGACGGCGACGTAAACGGCCACAAGTTCAGCGTGTCCGG
CGAGGGCGAGGGCGATGCCACCTACGGCAAGCTGACCCTGAAGCTCATCTGCACCACCGGCAAGCTGCCC
GTGCCCTGGCCCACCCTCGTGACCACCTTCGGCTACGGCCTGATGTGCTTCGCGCGCTATCCAGACCACA
TGAAGCAGCACGACTTCTTCAAGTCCGCCATGCCCGAAGGCTACGTCCAGGAGCGCACCATCTTCTTCAA
GGACGACGGCAACTACAAGACCCGCGCCGAGGTGAAGTTCGAGGGCGACACCCTGGTGAACCGCATCGAG
CTGAAGGGCATCGACTTCAAGGAGGACGGCAACATCCTGGGGCACAAGCTCGAGTACGCTTGGCCCGTGG
TGAATGTCTATATCATGGCCGACAAGCAGAAGAACGGCATCAAGGTGAACTTCTCTATCTATCATAACAT
CGAGGACGGCAGCGTGCAGCTCGCCGACCACTACCAGCAGAACACCCCCATCGGCGACGGGCCCGTGCTG
CTGCCCGACAACCACTACCTGAGCTACTCGGCTAAGCTGAGCAAAGACCCCAACGAGAAGCGCGATCACA
TGGTCCTGCTGGAGTTCGTGACCGCCGCCGGGATCACTCTCGGCATGGACGAGCTGTACAAGTAACTGAT
CATAATCAGCCATACCACATTTGTAGAGGTTTTACTTGCTTTAAAAAACCTCCCACACCTCCCCCTGAAC
CTGAAACATAAAATGAATGCAATTGTTGTTGTTAACTTGTTTATTGCAGCTTATAATGGTTACAAATAAA
GCAATAGCATCACAAATTTCACAAATAAAGCATTTTTTTCACTGCATTCTAGTTGTGGTTTGTCCAAACT
CATCAATGTATCTTAAGGCGTAAATTGTAAGCGTTAATATTTTGTTAAAATTCGCGTTAAATTTTTGTTA
AATCAGCTCATTTTTTAACCAATAGGCCGAAATCGGCAAAATCCCTTATAAATCAAAAGAATAGACCGAG
ATAGGGT
[37 nt withheld, positions 2388-2424]
AAAGAACGTGGACTCCAACGTCAAAGG
[49 nt withheld, positions 2452-2500]
T
[91 nt withheld, positions 2502-2592]
G
[124 nt withheld, positions 2594-2717]
CAGGTGGCACTTTTCGGGGAAATGTGCGCGGAACCCCTATTTGTTTATTTTTCTAAATACATTCAAATAT
GTATCCGCTCATGAGACAATAACCCTGATAAATGCTTCAATAATATTGAAAAAGGAAGAGTCCTGAGGCG
GAAAGAACCAGCTGTGGAATGTGTGTCAGTTAGGGTGTGGAAAGTCCCCAGGCTCCCCAGCAGGCAGAAG
TATGCAAAGCATGCATCTCAATTAGTCAGCAACCAGGTGTGGAAAGTCCCCAGGCTCCCCAGCAGGCAGA
AGTATGCAAAGCATGCATCTCAATTAGTCAGCAACCATAGTCCCGCCCCTAACTCCGCCCATCCCGCCCC
TAACTCCGCCCAGTTCCGCCCATTCTCCGCCCCATGGCTGACTAATTTTTTTTATTTATGCAGAGGCCGA
GGCCGCCTCGGCCTCTGAGCTATTCCAGAAGTAGTGAGGAGGCTTTTTTGGAGGCCTAGGCTTTTGCAAA
GATCGATCAAGAGACAGGATGAGGATCGTTTCGCATGATTGAACAAGATGGATTGCACGCAGGTTCTCCG
GCCGCTTGGGTGGAGAGGCTATTCGGCTATGACTGGGCACAACAGACAATCGGCTGCTCTGATGCCGCCG
TGTTCCGGCTGTCAGCGCAGGGGCGCCCGGTTCTTTTTGTCAAGACCGACCTGTCCGGTGCCCTGAATGA
ACTGCAAGACGAGGCAGCGCGGCTATCGTGGCTGGCCACGACGGGCGTTCCTTGCGCAGCTGTGCTCGAC
GTTGTCACTGAAGCGGGAAGGGACTGGCTGCTATTGGGCGAAGTGCCGGGGCAGGATCTCCTGTCATCTC
ACCTTGCTCCTGCCGAGAAAGTATCCATCATGGCTGATGCAATGCGGCGGCTGCATACGCTTGATCCGGC
TACCTGCCCATTCGACCACCAAGCGAAACATCGCATCGAGCGAGCACGTACTCGGATGGAAGCCGGTCTT
GTCGATCAGGATGATCTGGACGAAGAGCATCAGGGGCTCGCGCCAGCCGAACTGTTCGCCAGGCTCAAGG
CGAGCATGCCCGACGGCGAGGATCTCGTCGTGACCCATGGCGATGCCTGCTTGCCGAATATCATGGTGGA
AAATGGCCGCTTTTCTGGATTCATCGACTGTGGCCGGCTGGGTGTGGCGGACCGCTATCAGGACATAGCG
TTGGCTACCCGTGATATTGCTGAAGAGCTTGGCGGCGAATGGGCTGACCGCTTCCTCGTGCTTTACGGTA
TCGCCGCTCCCGATTCGCAGCGCATCGCCTTCTATCGCCTTCTTGACGAGTTCTTCTGAGCGGGACTCTG
GGGTTCGAAATGACCGACCAAGCGACGCCCAACCTGCCATCACGAGATTTCGATTCCACCGCCGCCTTCT
ATGAAAGGTTGGGCTTCGGAATCGTTTTCCGGGACGCCGGCTGGATGATCCTCCAGCGCGGGGATCTCAT
GCTGGAGTTCTTCGCCCACCCTAGGGGGAGGCTAACTGAAACACGGAAGGAGACAATACCGGAAGGAACC
CGCGCTATGACGGCAATAAAAAGACAGAATAAAACGCACGGTGTTGGGTCGTTTGTTCATAAACGCGGGG
TTCGGTCCCAGGGCTGGCACTCTGTCGATACCCCACCGAGACCCCATTGGGGCCAATACGCCCGCGTTTC
TTCCTTTTCCCCACCCCACCCCCCAAGTTCGGGTGAAGGCCCAGGGCTCGCAGCCAACGTCGGGGCGGCA
GGCCCTGCCATAGCCTCAGGTTACTCATATATACTTTAGATTGATTTAAAACTTCATTTTTAATTTAAAA
GGATCTAGGTGAAGATCCTTTTTGATAATCTCATGACCAAAATCCCTTAACGTGAGTTTTCGTTCCACTG
AGCGTCAGACCCCGTAGAAAAGATCAAAGGATCTTCTTGAGATCCTTTTTTTCTGCGCGTAATCTGCTGC
TTGCAAACAAAAAAACCACCGCTACCAGCGGTGGTTTGTTTGCCGGATCAAGAGCTACCAACTCTTTTTC
CGAAGGTAACTGGCTTCAGCAGAGCGCAGATACCAAATACTGTTCTTCTAGTGTAGCCGTAGTTAGGCCA
CCACTTCAAGAACTCTGTAGCACCGCCTACATACCTCGCTCTGCTAATCCTGTTACCAGTGGCTGCTGCC
AGTGGCGATAAGTCGTGTCTTACCGGGTTGGACTCAAGACGATAGTTACCGGATAAGGCGCAGCGGTCGG
GCTGAACGGGGGGTTCGTGCACACAGCCCAGCTTGGAGCGAACGACCTACACCGAACTGAGATACCTACA
GCGTGAGCTATGAGAAAGCGCCACGCTTCCCGAAGGGAGAAAGGCGGACAGGTATCCGGTAAGCGGCAGG
GTCGGAACAGGAGAGCGCACGAGGGAGCTTCCAGGGGGAAACGCCTGGTATCTTTATAGTCCTGTCGGGT
TTCGCCACCTCTGACTTGAGCGTCGATTTTTGTGATGCTCGTCAGGGGGGCGGAGCCTATGGAAAAACGC
CAGCAACGCGGCCTTTTTACGGTTCCTGGCCTTTTGCTGGCCTTTTGCTCACATGTTCTTTCCTGCGTTA
TCCCCTGATTCTGTGGATAACCGTATTACCGCC
